>Addgene plasmid #51692 | DRH334: FCK-QuasAr2-mO2 | addgene full sequence | sequence record 222667 | Addgene NGS Result
CGGATCGGGAGATCTCCCGATCCCCTATGGTGCACTCTCAGTACAATCTGCTCTGATGCCGCATAGTTAA
GCCAGTATCTGCTCCCTGCTTGTGTGTTGGAGGTCGCTGAGTAGTGCGCGAGCAAAATTTAAGCTACAAC
AAGGCAAGGCTTGACCGACAATTGCATGAAGAATCTGCTTAGGGTTAGGCGTTTTGCGCTGCTTCGCGAT
GTACGGGCCAGATATACGCGTTGACATTGATTATTGACTAGTTATTAATAGTAATCAATTACGGGGTCAT
TAGTTCATAGCCCATATATGGAGTTCCGCGTTACATAACTTACGGTAAATGGCCCGCCTGGCTGACCGCC
CAACGACCCCCGCCCATTGACGTCAATAATGACGTATGTTCCCATAGTAACGCCAATAGGGACTTTCCAT
TGACGTCAATGGGTGGAGTATTTACGGTAAACTGCCCACTTGGCAGTACATCAAGTGTATCATATGCCAA
GTACGCCCCCTATTGACGTCAATGACGGTAAATGGCCCGCCTGGCATTATGCCCAGTACATGACCTTATG
GGACTTTCCTACTTGGCAGTACATCTACGTATTAGTCATCGCTATTACCATGGTGATGCGGTTTTGGCAG
TACATCAATGGGCGTGGATAGCGGTTTGACTCACGGGGATTTCCAAGTCTCCACCCCATTGACGTCAATG
GGAGTTTGTTTTGGCACCAAAATCAACGGGACTTTCCAAAATGTCGTAACAACTCCGCCCCATTGACGCA
AATGGGCGGTAGGCGTGTACGGTGGGAGGTCTATATAAGCAGCGCGTTTTGCCTGTACTGGGTCTCTCTG
GTTAGACCAGATCTGAGCCTGGGAGCTCTCTGGCTAACTAGGGAACCCACTGCTTAAGCCTCAATAAAGC
TTGCCTTGAGTGCTTCAAGTAGTGTGTGCCCGTCTGTTGTGTGACTCTGGTAACTAGAGATCCCTCAGAC
CCTTTTAGTCAGTGTGGAAAATCTCTAGCAGTGGCGCCCGAACAGGGACTTGAAAGCGAAAGGGAAACCA
GAGGAGCTCTCTCGACGCAGGACTCGGCTTGCTGAAGCGCGCACGGCAAGAGGCGAGGGGCGGCGACTGG
TGAGTACGCCAAAAATTTTGACTAGCGGAGGCTAGAAGGAGAGAGATGGGTGCGAGAGCGTCAGTATTAA
GCGGGGGAGAATTAGATCGCGATGGGAAAAAATTCGGTTAAGGCCAGGGGGAAAGAAAAAATATAAATTA
AAACATATAGTATGGGCAAGCAGGGAGCTAGAACGATTCGCAGTTAATCCTGGCCTGTTAGAAACATCAG
AAGGCTGTAGACAAATACTGGGACAGCTACAACCATCCCTTCAGACAGGATCAGAAGAACTTAGATCATT
ATATAATACAGTAGCAACCCTCTATTGTGTGCATCAAAGGATAGAGATAAAAGACACCAAGGAAGCTTTA
GACAAGATAGAGGAAGAGCAAAACAAAAGTAAGACCACCGCACAGCAAGCGGCCGCTGATCTTCAGACCT
GGAGGAGGAGATATGAGGGACAATTGGAGAAGTGAATTATATAAATATAAAGTAGTAAAAATTGAACCAT
TAGGAGTAGCACCCACCAAGGCAAAGAGAAGAGTGGTGCAGAGAGAAAAAAGAGCAGTGGGAATAGGAGC
TTTGTTCCTTGGGTTCTTGGGAGCAGCAGGAAGCACTATGGGCGCAGCGTCAATGACGCTGACGGTACAG
GCCAGACAATTATTGTCTGGTATAGTGCAGCAGCAGAACAATTTGCTGAGGGCTATTGAGGCGCAACAGC
ATCTGTTGCAACTCACAGTCTGGGGCATCAAGCAGCTCCAGGCAAGAATCCTGGCTGTGGAAAGATACCT
AAAGGATCAACAGCTCCTGGGGATTTGGGGTTGCTCTGGAAAACTCATTTGCACCACTGCTGTGCCTTGG
AATGCTAGTTGGAGTAATAAATCTCTGGAACAGATTTGGAATCACACGACCTGGATGGAGTGGGACAGAG
AAATTAACAATTACACAAGCTTAATACACTCCTTAATTGAAGAATCGCAAAACCAGCAAGAAAAGAATGA
ACAAGAATTATTGGAATTAGATAAATGGGCAAGTTTGTGGAATTGGTTTAACATAACAAATTGGCTGTGG
TATATAAAATTATTCATAATGATAGTAGGAGGCTTGGTAGGTTTAAGAATAGTTTTTGCTGTACTTTCTA
TAGTGAATAGAGTTAGGCAGGGATATTCACCATTATCGTTTCAGACCCACCTCCCAACCCCGAGGGGACC
CGACAGGCCCGAAGGAATAGAAGAAGAAGGTGGAGAGAGAGACAGAGACAGATCCATTCGATTAGTGAAC
GGATCGGCACTGCGTGCGCCAATTCTGCAGACAAATGGCAGTATTCATCCACAATTTTAAAAGAAAAGGG
GGGATTGGGGGGTACAGTGCAGGGGAAAGAATAGTAGACATAATAGCAACAGACATACAAACTAAAGAAT
TACAAAAACAAATTACAAAAATTCAAAATTTTCGGGTTTATTACAGGGACAGCAGAGATCCAGTTTGGTT
AATTAACATTATGGCCTTAGGTCACTTCATCTCCATGGGGTTCTTCTTCTGATTTTCTAGAAAATGAGAT
GGGGGTGCAGAGAGCTTCCTCAGTGACCTGCCCAGGGTCACATCAGAAATGTCAGAGCTAGAACTTGAAC
TCAGATTACTAATCTTAAATTCCATGCCTTGGGGGCATGCAAGTACGATATACAGAAGGAGTGAACTCAT
TAGGGCAGATGACCAATGAGTTTAGGAAAGAAGAGTCCAGGGCAGGGTACATCTACACCACCCGCCCAGC
CCTGGGTGAGTCCAGCCACGTTCACCTCATTATAGTTGCCTCTCTCCAGTCCTACCTTGACGGGAAGCAC
AAGCAGAAACTGGGACAGGAGCCCCAGGAGACCAAATCTTCATGGTCCCTCTGGGAGGATGGGTGGGGAG
AGCTGTGGCAGAGGCCTCAGGAGGGGCCCTGCTGCTCAGTGGTGACAGATAGGGGTGAGAAAGCAGACAG
AGTCATTCCGTCAGCATTCTGGGTCTGTTTGGTACTTCTTCTCACGCTAAGGTGGCGGTGTGATATGCAC
AATGGCTAAAAAGCAGGGAGAGCTGGAAAGAAACAAGGACAGAGACAGAGGCCAAGTCAACCAGACCAAT
TCCCAGAGGAAGCAAAGAAACCATTACAGAGACTACAAGGGGGAAGGGAAGGAGAGATGAATTAGCTTCC
CCTGTAAACCTTAGAACCCAGCTGTTGCCAGGGCAACGGGGCAATACCTGTCTCTTCAGAGGAGATGAAG
TTGCCAGGGTAACTACATCCTGTCTTTCTCAAGGACCATCCCAGAATGTGGCACCCACTAGCCGTTACCA
TAGCAACTGCCTCTTTGCCCCACTTAATCCCATCCCGTCTGTTAAAAGGGCCCTATAGTTGGAGGTGGGG
GAGGTAGGAAGAGCGATGATCACTTGTGGACTAAGTTTGTTCGCATCCCCTTCTCCAACCCCCTCAGTAC
ATCACCCTGGGGGAACAGGGTCCACTTGCTCCTGGGCCCACACAGTCCTGCAGTATTGTGTATATAAGGC
CAGGGCAAAGAGGAGCAGGTTTTAAAGTGAAAGGCAGGCAGGTGTTGGGGAGGCAGTTACCGGGGCAACG
GGAACAGGGCGTTTCGGAGGTGGTTGCCATGGGGACCTGGATGCTGACGAAGGCTCGCGAGGCTGTGAGC
AGCCACAGTGCCCTGCTCAGAAGCCCCAAGCTCGTCAGTCAAGCCGGTTCTCCGTTTGCACTCAGGAGCA
CGGGCAGGCGAGTGGCCCCTAGTTCTGGGGGCAGCGGGGGATCCACCATGGTAAGTATCGCTCTGCAGGC
TGGTTACGACCTACTGGGTGACGGCAGACCTGAAACCCTGTGGCTGGGCATCGGCACTCTGCTGATGCTG
ATTGGAACCTTCTACTTTCTGGTCCGCGGATGGGGAGTCACCGATAAGGATGCCCGGGAATATTACGCTG
TGACTATCCTGGTGTCCGGAATCGCATCCGCCGCATATCTGTCTATGTTCTTTGGTATCGGGCTTACTGA
GGTGTCCGTCGGGGGCGAAATGTTGGATATCTATTATGCCAGGTACGCCCAGTGGCTGTTTACCACCCCA
CTTCTGCTGCTGCACCTGGCCCTTCTCGCTAAGGTGGATCGGGTGACCATCGGCACCCTGGTGGGTGTGG
ACGCCCTGATGATCGTCACTGGCCTCATCGGAGCCTTGAGCCACACGGCCATAGCCAGATACAGTTGGTG
GTTGTTCTCTACAATTTGCATGATAGTGGTGCTCTATGTTCTGGCTACATCCCTGCGATCTGCTGCAAAG
GAGCGGGGCCCCGAGGTGGCATCTACCTTTAACACCCTGACAGCTCTGGTCTTGGTGCTGTGGACCGCTT
ACCCTATCCTGTGGATCATAGGCACTGAGGGCGCTGGCGTGGTGGGCCTGGGCATCGAAACTCTGCTGTT
TATGGTGTTGGACGTGACTGCCAAGGTCGGCTTTGGCTTTATCCTGTTGAGATCCCGGGCTATTCTGGGC
GACACCGAGGCACCAGAACCCAGTGCCGGTGCCGATACGTTGATGGTGAGCAAGGGCGAGGAGTATAACA
TGGCCATCATCAAGGAGTTCATGCGCTTCAAGGTGCGCATGGAGGGCTCCGTGAACGGCCACGAGTTCGA
GATCGAGGGCGAGGGCGAGGGCCGCCCCTACGAGGGCTTTCAGACCGCTAAGCTGAAGGTGACCAAGGGT
GGCCCCCTGCCCTTCGCCTGGGACATCCTGTCCCCTCATTTCACCTACGGCTCCAAGGCCTACGTGAAGC
ACCCCGCCGACATCCCCGACTACTTCAAGCTGTCCTTCCCCGAGGGCTTCAAGTGGGAGCGCGTGATGAA
CTACGAGGACGGCGGCGTGGTGACCGTGACCCAGGACTCCTCCCTGCAGGACGGCGAGTTCATCTACAAG
GTGAAGCTGCGCGGCACCAACTTCCCCTCCGACGGCCCCGTGATGCAGAAGAAGACCATGGGCTGGGAGG
CCTCCTCCGAGCGGATGTACCCCGAGGACGGTGCCCTGAAGGGCAAGATCAAGATGAGGCTGAAGCTGAA
GGACGGCGGCCACTACACCTCCGAGGTCAAGACCACCTACAAGGCCAAGAAGCCCGTGCAGCTGCCCGGC
GCCTACATCGTCGACATCAAGTTGGACATCACCTCCCACAACGAGGACTACACCATCGTGGAACAGTACG
AACGCGCCGAGGGCCGCCACTCCACCGGCGGCATGGACGAGCTGTACAAGAGTAGAATCACAAGCGAAGG
CGAGTACATCCCCCTGGATCAAATAGACATAAATGTAGGTGGATTTTGTTATGAGAATGAATAAGAATTC
GATATCAAGCTTATCGATAATCAACCTCTGGATTACAAAATTTGTGAAAGATTGACTGGTATTCTTAACT
ATGTTGCTCCTTTTACGCTATGTGGATACGCTGCTTTAATGCCTTTGTATCATGCTATTGCTTCCCGTAT
GGCTTTCATTTTCTCCTCCTTGTATAAATCCTGGTTGCTGTCTCTTTATGAGGAGTTGTGGCCCGTTGTC
AGGCAACGTGGCGTGGTGTGCACTGTGTTTGCTGACGCAACCCCCACTGGTTGGGGCATTGCCACCACCT
GTCAGCTCCTTTCCGGGACTTTCGCTTTCCCCCTCCCTATTGCCACGGCGGAACTCATCGCCGCCTGCCT
TGCCCGCTGCTGGACAGGGGCTCGGCTGTTGGGCACTGACAATTCCGTGGTGTTGTCGGGGAAATCATCG
TCCTTTCCTTGGCTGCTCGCCTGTGTTGCCACCTGGATTCTGCGCGGGACGTCCTTCTGCTACGTCCCTT
CGGCCCTCAATCCAGCGGACCTTCCTTCCCGCGGCCTGCTGCCGGCTCTGCGGCCTCTTCCGCGTCTTCG
CCTTCGCCCTCAGACGAGTCGGATCTCCCTTTGGGCCGCCTCCCCGCATCGATACCGTCGACCTCGAGAC
CTAGAAAAACATGGAGCAATCACAAGTAGCAATACAGCAGCTACCAATGCTGATTGTGCCTGGCTAGAAG
CACAAGAGGAGGAGGAGGTGGGTTTTCCAGTCACACCTCAGGTACCTTTAAGACCAATGACTTACAAGGC
AGCTGTAGATCTTAGCCACTTTTTAAAAGAAAAGGGGGGACTGGAAGGGCTAATTCACTCCCAACGAAGA
CAAGATATCCTTGATCTGTGGATCTACCACACACAAGGCTACTTCCCTGATTGGCAGAACTACACACCAG
GGCCAGGGATCAGATATCCACTGACCTTTGGATGGTGCTACAAGCTAGTACCAGTTGAGCAAGAGAAGGT
AGAAGAAGCCAATGAAGGAGAGAACACCCGCTTGTTACACCCTGTGAGCCTGCATGGGATGGATGACCCG
GAGAGAGAAGTATTAGAGTGGAGGTTTGACAGCCGCCTAGCATTTCATCACATGGCCCGAGAGCTGCATC
CGGACTGTACTGGGTCTCTCTGGTTAGACCAGATCTGAGCCTGGGAGCTCTCTGGCTAACTAGGGAACCC
ACTGCTTAAGCCTCAATAAAGCTTGCCTTGAGTGCTTCAAGTAGTGTGTGCCCGTCTGTTGTGTGACTCT
GGTAACTAGAGATCCCTCAGACCCTTTTAGTCAGTGTGGAAAATCTCTAGCAGGGCCCGTTTAAACCCGC
TGATCAGCCTCGACTGTGCCTTCTAGTTGCCAGCCATCTGTTGTTTGCCCCTCCCCCGTGCCTTCCTTGA
CCCTGGAAGGTGCCACTCCCACTGTCCTTTCCTAATAAAATGAGGAAATTGCATCGCATTGTCTGAGTAG
GTGTCATTCTATTCTGGGGGGTGGGGTGGGGCAGGACAGCAAGGGGGAGGATTGGGAAGACAATAGCAGG
CATGCTGGGGATGCGGTGGGCTCTATGGCTTCTGAGGCGGAAAGAACCAGCTGGGGCTCTAGGGGGTATC
CCC
[124 nt withheld, positions 7074-7197]
C
[91 nt withheld, positions 7199-7289]
A
[49 nt withheld, positions 7291-7339]
CCTTTGACGTTGGAGTCCACGTTCTTT
[37 nt withheld, positions 7367-7403]
ACCCTATCTCGGTCTATTCTTTTGATTTATAAGGGATTTTGCCGATTTCGGCCTATTGGTTAAAAAATGA
GCTGATTTAACAAAAATTTAACGCGAATTAATTCTGTGGAATGTGTGTCAGTTAGGGTGTGGAAAGTCCC
CAGGCTCCCCAGCAGGCAGAAGTATGCAAAGCATGCATCTCAATTAGTCAGCAACCAGGTGTGGAAAGTC
CCCAGGCTCCCCAGCAGGCAGAAGTATGCAAAGCATGCATCTCAATTAGTCAGCAACCATAGTCCCGCCC
CTAACTCCGCCCATCCCGCCCCTAACTCCGCCCAGTTCCGCCCATTCTCCGCCCCATGGCTGACTAATTT
TTTTTATTTATGCAGAGGCCGAGGCCGCCTCTGCCTCTGAGCTATTCCAGAAGTAGTGAGGAGGCTTTTT
TGGAGGCCTAGGCTTTTGCAAAAAGCTCCCGGGAGCTTGTATATCCATTTTCGGATCTGATCAGCACGTG
TTGACAATTAATCATCGGCATAGTATATCGGCATAGTATAATACGACAAGGTGAGGAACTAAACCATGGC
CAAGTTGACCAGTGCCGTTCCGGTGCTCACCGCGCGCGACGTCGCCGGAGCGGTCGAGTTCTGGACCGAC
CGGCTCGGGTTCTCCCGGGACTTCGTGGAGGACGACTTCGCCGGTGTGGTCCGGGACGACGTGACCCTGT
TCATCAGCGCGGTCCAGGACCAGGTGGTGCCGGACAACACCCTGGCCTGGGTGTGGGTGCGCGGCCTGGA
CGAGCTGTACGCCGAGTGGTCGGAGGTCGTGTCCACGAACTTCCGGGACGCCTCCGGGCCGGCCATGACC
GAGATCGGCGAGCAGCCGTGGGGGCGGGAGTTCGCCCTGCGCGACCCGGCCGGCAACTGCGTGCACTTCG
TGGCCGAGGAGCAGGACTGACACGTGCTACGAGATTTCGATTCCACCGCCGCCTTCTATGAAAGGTTGGG
CTTCGGAATCGTTTTCCGGGACGCCGGCTGGATGATCCTCCAGCGCGGGGATCTCATGCTGGAGTTCTTC
GCCCACCCCAACTTGTTTATTGCAGCTTATAATGGTTACAAATAAAGCAATAGCATCACAAATTTCACAA
ATAAAGCATTTTTTTCACTGCATTCTAGTTGTGGTTTGTCCAAACTCATCAATGTATCTTATCATGTCTG
TATACCGTCGACCTCTAGCTAGAGCTTGGCGTAATCATGGTCATAGCTGTTTCCTGTGTGAAATTGTTAT
CCGCTCACAATTCCACACAACATACGAGCCGGAAGCATAAAGTGTAAAGCCTGGGGTGCCTAATGAGTGA
GCTAACTCACATTAATTGCGTTGCGCTCACTGCCCGCTTTCCAGTCGGGAAACCTGTCGTGCCAGCTGCA
TTAATGAATCGGCCAACGCGCGGGGAGAGGCGGTTTGCGTATTGGGCGCTCTTCCGCTTCCTCGCTCACT
GACTCGCTGCGCTCGGTCGTTCGGCTGCGGCGAGCGGTATCAGCTCACTCAAAGGCGGTAATACGGTTAT
CCACAGAATCAGGGGATAACGCAGGAAAGAACATGTGAGCAAAAGGCCAGCAAAAGGCCAGGAACCGTAA
AAAGGCCGCGTTGCTGGCGTTTTTCCATAGGCTCCGCCCCCCTGACGAGCATCACAAAAATCGACGCTCA
AGTCAGAGGTGGCGAAACCCGACAGGACTATAAAGATACCAGGCGTTTCCCCCTGGAAGCTCCCTCGTGC
GCTCTCCTGTTCCGACCCTGCCGCTTACCGGATACCTGTCCGCCTTTCTCCCTTCGGGAAGCGTGGCGCT
TTCTCATAGCTCACGCTGTAGGTATCTCAGTTCGGTGTAGGTCGTTCGCTCCAAGCTGGGCTGTGTGCAC
GAACCCCCCGTTCAGCCCGACCGCTGCGCCTTATCCGGTAACTATCGTCTTGAGTCCAACCCGGTAAGAC
ACGACTTATCGCCACTGGCAGCAGCCACTGGTAACAGGATTAGCAGAGCGAGGTATGTAGGCGGTGCTAC
AGAGTTCTTGAAGTGGTGGCCTAACTACGGCTACACTAGAAGAACAGTATTTGGTATCTGCGCTCTGCTG
AAGCCAGTTACCTTCGGAAAAAGAGTTGGTAGCTCTTGATCCGGCAAACAAACCACCGCTGGTAGCGGTG
GTTTTTTTGTTTGCAAGCAGCAGATTACGCGCAGAAAAAAAGGATCTCAAGAAGATCCTTTGATCTTTTC
TACGGGGTCTGACGCTCAGTGGAACGAAAACTCACGTTAAGGGATTTTGGTCATGAGATTATCAAAAAGG
ATCTTCACCTAGATCCTTTTAAATTAAAAATGAAGTTTTAAATCAATCTAAAGTATATATGAGTAAACTT
GGTCTGACAGTTACCAATGCTTAATCAGTGAGGCACCTATCTCAGCGATCTGTCTATTTCGTTCATCCAT
AGTTGCCTGACTCCCCGTCGTGTAGATAACTACGATACGGGAGGGCTTACCATCTGGCCCCAGTGCTGCA
ATGATACCGCGAGACCCACGCTCACCGGCTCCAGATTTATCAGCAATAAACCAGCCAGCCGGAAGGGCCG
AGCGCAGAAGTGGTCCTGCAACTTTATCCGCCTCCATCCAGTCTATTAATTGTTGCCGGGAAGCTAGAGT
AAGTAGTTCGCCAGTTAATAGTTTGCGCAACGTTGTTGCCATTGCTACAGGCATCGTGGTGTCACGCTCG
TCGTTTGGTATGGCTTCATTCAGCTCCGGTTCCCAACGATCAAGGCGAGTTACATGATCCCCCATGTTGT
GCAAAAAAGCGGTTAGCTCCTTCGGTCCTCCGATCGTTGTCAGAAGTAAGTTGGCCGCAGTGTTATCACT
CATGGTTATGGCAGCACTGCATAATTCTCTTACTGTCATGCCATCCGTAAGATGCTTTTCTGTGACTGGT
GAGTACTCAACCAAGTCATTCTGAGAATAGTGTATGCGGCGACCGAGTTGCTCTTGCCCGGCGTCAATAC
GGGATAATACCGCGCCACATAGCAGAACTTTAAAAGTGCTCATCATTGGAAAACGTTCTTCGGGGCGAAA
ACTCTCAAGGATCTTACCGCTGTTGAGATCCAGTTCGATGTAACCCACTCGTGCACCCAACTGATCTTCA
GCATCTTTTACTTTCACCAGCGTTTCTGGGTGAGCAAAAACAGGAAGGCAAAATGCCGCAAAAAAGGGAA
TAAGGGCGACACGGAAATGTTGAATACTCATACTCTTCCTTTTTCAATATTATTGAAGCATTTATCAGGG
TTATTGTCTCATGAGCGGATACATATTTGAATGTATTTAGAAAAATAAACAAATAGGGGTTCCGCGCACA
TTTCCCCGAAAAGTGCCACCTGACGTCGA
Features (pLannotate 1.2.2; 31 found; start..end, strand, type, name):
     26..78      -  misc_feature   bom (fragment): basis of mobility region from pBR322
    233..612     +  enhancer       CMV enhancer: human cytomegalovirus immediate early enhancer
    613..812     +  promoter       CMV promoter: human cytomegalovirus (CMV) immediate early promoter
    830..1010    +  LTR            5' LTR (truncated): truncated 5' long terminal repeat (LTR) from HIV-1
   1057..1182    +  misc_feature   HIV-1 Ψ: packaging signal of human immunodeficiency virus type 1
   1166..1529    +  CDS            HIV-1 gag (fragment): gag protein from human immunodeficiency virus 1; gag
   1675..1908    +  misc_feature   RRE: The Rev response element (RRE) of HIV-1 allows for Rev-dependent mRNA export from the nucleus to the cytoplasm.
   2285..2385    +  CDS            Rev (fragment): human immunodeficiency virus 1 (HIV-1) Rev protein; rev; enhances nuclear export of unspliced and incompletely spliced viral mRNAs
   2435..2552    +  misc_feature   cPPT/CTS: central polypurine tract and central termination sequence of HIV-1
   2597..3885    +  promoter       CaMKII promoter: promoter for the mouse calcium/calmodulin-dependent kinase II α subunit
   3898..4656    +  CDS            QuasAr2: achaerhodopsin-3 (Arch) derivative with improved voltage sensitivity (Hochbaum et al., 2014)
   4663..5370    +  CDS            mOrange2: mOrange2 is a basic (constitutively fluorescent) orange fluorescent protein published in 2008, derived from Discosoma sp.. It has high acid sensitivity.
   5455..5479    +  misc_feature   MCS (fragment): pBluescript multiple cloning site
   5479..6067    +  misc_feature   WPRE: woodchuck hepatitis virus posttranscriptional regulatory element
   6004..6585    +  CDS            nef (fragment): NEF_HV1H2 - Experimental evidence at protein level: Swiss-Prot protein existence level 1. Extracellular Nef protein targets CD4(+) T-lymphocytes for apoptosis by interacting with CXCR4 surface receptors. From Human immunodeficiency virus type 1 group M subtype B (isolate HXB2) (HIV-1).
   6592..6772    +  LTR            5' LTR (truncated): truncated 5' long terminal repeat (LTR) from HIV-1
   6804..7028    +  polyA_signal   bGH poly(A) signal: bovine growth hormone polyadenylation signal
   7032..7053    +  promoter       SV40 promoter (fragment): SV40 enhancer and early promoter
   7074..7502    +  rep_origin     f1 ori (sequence partly withheld): f1 bacteriophage origin of replication; arrow indicates direction of (+) strand synthesis
   7516..7845    +  promoter       SV40 promoter: SV40 enhancer and early promoter
   7893..7940    +  promoter       EM7 promoter: synthetic bacterial promoter&nbsp
   7959..8333    +  CDS            BleoR: antibiotic-binding protein; Sh ble from Streptoalloteichus hindustanus; confers resistance to bleomycin, phleomycin, and Zeocin™
   8343..8468    +  CDS            ble (fragment): BLE_KLEPN - Experimental evidence at protein level: Swiss-Prot protein existence level 1. Binding protein with a strong affinity to the bleomycin family of antibiotics. Binds to CL990; an antimitotic-antibiotic compound. From Klebsiella pneumoniae.
   8463..8584    +  polyA_signal   SV40 poly(A) signal: SV40 polyadenylation signal
   8655..8677    -  protein_bind   lac operator (fragment): The lac repressor binds to the lac operator to inhibit transcription in E. coli. This inhibition can be relieved by adding lactose or isopropyl-β-D-thiogalactopyranoside (IPTG). lac repressor encoded by lacI
   8681..8711    -  promoter       lac promoter: promoter for the E. coli lac operon
   8726..8747    -  protein_bind   CAP binding site: CAP binding activates transcription in the presence of cAMP. E. coli catabolite activator protein
   8760..8852    -  CDS            lacI (fragment): lac repressor; lacI; The lac repressor binds to the lac operator to inhibit transcription in E. coli. This inhibition can be relieved by adding lactose or isopropyl-β-D-thiogalactopyranoside (IPTG).
   9035..9623    -  rep_origin     ori: high-copy-number ColE1/pMB1/pBR322/pUC origin of replication
   9794..10654   -  CDS            AmpR: β-lactamase; bla; confers resistance to ampicillin, carbenicillin, and related antibiotics
  10655..10759   -  promoter       AmpR promoter: bla
