[The description below was written by a language model from this plasmid's Addgene catalogue record and pLannotate feature annotations shown in this document.]
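Description:
DRH334: FCK-QuasAr2-mO2 is a 10.8 kb HIV-1-based lentiviral transfer plasmid built on the FCK(1.3) backbone for expressing a genetically encoded voltage indicator in mammalian neurons. It is propagated in E. coli through a high-copy ColE1/pUC-type origin with ampicillin selection (AmpR), and the record calls for a recombination-deficient strain, as is usual for plasmids carrying repeated LTR sequences. The backbone also carries an f1 origin and a BleoR (Zeocin/bleomycin resistance) cassette under SV40 and EM7 promoters. This cassette lies outside the LTR-flanked region, so it would not be packaged into virus.

Viral genomic RNA is transcribed from a CMV enhancer/promoter fused to a truncated 5' LTR. The downstream viral elements are the Ψ packaging signal with a gag fragment, the RRE for Rev-dependent nuclear export, and the cPPT/CTS. Within this framework, an approximately 1.3 kb mouse CaMKIIα promoter, commonly used to favour expression in excitatory neurons, drives QuasAr2. QuasAr2 is an Archaerhodopsin-3 derivative whose fluorescence reports membrane potential with improved sensitivity. In the feature table, mOrange2 sits immediately downstream of QuasAr2, consistent with a C-terminal fusion, although the catalogue field lists the tag as N-terminal. The orange fluorescent protein presumably serves as a marker of expression and localisation. A WPRE follows to enhance transcript stability and expression, then a truncated 3' LTR and a bGH polyadenylation signal.

The construct can be transfected directly or packaged into lentivirus with helper plasmids. It is used for optical recording of neuronal membrane voltage in all-optical electrophysiology experiments.
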