Addgene plasmid #51692: DRH334: FCK-QuasAr2-mO2
Purpose: Fluorescent reporter of membrane voltage with improved sensitivity
Depositing lab: Adam Cohen. Depositing organization: Harvard University. Publication: All-optical electrophysiology in mammalian neurons using engineered microbial rhodopsins. Hochbaum DR, Zhao Y, Farhi SL, Klapoetke N, Werley CA, Kapoor V, Zou P, Kralj JM, Maclaurin D, Smedemark-Margulies N, Saulnier JL, Boulting GL, Straub C, Cho YK, Melkonian M, Wong GK, Harrison DJ, Murthy VN, Sabatini BL, Boyden ES, Campbell RE, Cohen AE. Nat Methods. 2014 Aug;11(8):825-33. doi: 10.1038/nmeth.3000. Epub 2014 Jun 22. PubMed 24952910.
Backbone
  Vector backbone: FCK(1.3)
  Backbone manufacturer: Pavel Osten
  Backbone size w/o insert (bp): 9235
  Total vector size (bp): 10792
  Vector type: Mammalian Expression, Lentiviral
Growth in bacteria
  Bacterial resistance: Ampicillin, 100 μg/mL
  Growth temperature: 37°C
  Growth strain: Stbl3
  Growth instructions: Use recombinase-free E. coli (e.g., Invitrogen's Stbl3)
  Copy number: Unknown
Gene/Insert
  Gene/Insert name: QuasAr2-mOrange (alt name: Arch3.77Q)
  Insert size (bp): 1557
  Promoter: CaMKIIa
  Tag / fusion protein: mOrange2 (N terminal on backbone)
  Cloning method: Restriction Enzyme; 5′ cloning site BamHI (not destroyed); 3′ cloning site EcoRI (unknown if destroyed)
  Sequencing primers: 5′ gcctctttgccccacttaat; 3′ CATAGCGTAAAAGGAGCAACA
Terms and licenses: Academic/Nonprofit Terms; Industry Terms: Not Available to Industry
How to cite: DRH334: FCK-QuasAr2-mO2 was a gift from Adam Cohen (Addgene plasmid # 51692 ; http://n2t.net/addgene:51692 ; RRID:Addgene_51692)
