>Addgene plasmid #51692 | DRH334: FCK-QuasAr2-mO2 | addgene partial sequence | sequence record 82201 | WPRE-R 5'-CATAGCGTAAAAGGAGCAACA-3'
AATTTTGTAATCCAGAGGTTGATTATCGATAAGCTTGATATCGAATTCTTATTCATTCTCATAACAAAAT
CCACCTACATTTATGTCTATTTGATCCAGGGGGATGTACTCGCCTTCGCTTGTGATTCTACTCTTGTACA
GCTCGTCCATGCCGCCGGTGGAGTGGCGGCCCTCGGCGCGTTCGTACTGTTCCACGATGGTGTAGTCCTC
GTTGTGGGAGGTGATGTCCAACTTGATGTCGACGATGTAGGCGCCGGGCAGCTGCACGGGCTTCTTGGCC
TTGTAGGTGGTCTTGACCTCGGAGGTGTAGTGGCCGCCGTCCTTCAGCTTCAGCCTCATCTTGATCTTGC
CCTTCAGGGCACCGTCCTCGGGGTACATCCGCTCGGAGGAGGCCTCCCAGCCCATGGTCTTCTTCTGCAT
CACGGGGCCGTCGGAGGGGAAGTTGGTGCCGCGCAGCTTCACCTTGTAGATGAACTCGCCGTCCTGCAGG
GAGGAGTCCTGGGTCACGGTCACCACGCCGCCGTCCTCGTAGTTCATCACGCGCTCCCACTTGAAGCCCT
CGGGGAAGGACAGCTTGAAGTAGTCGGGGATGTCGGCGGGGTGCTTCACGTAGGCCTTGGAGCCGTAGGT
GAAATGAGGGGACAGGATGTCCCAGGCGAAGGGCAGGGGGCCACCCTTGGTCACCTTCAGCTTAGCGGTC
TGAAAGCCCTCGTAGGGGCGGCCCTCGCCCTCGCCCTCGATCTCGAACTCGTGGCCGTTCACGGAGCCCT
CCATGCGCACCTTGAAGCGCATGAACTCCTTGATGATGGCCATGTTATACTCCTCGCCCTTGCTCACCAT
CAACGTATC
