>Addgene plasmid #51692 | DRH334: FCK-QuasAr2-mO2 | addgene partial sequence | sequence record 82223 | mCaMKIIapro-F 5'-gcctctttgccccacttaat-3'
GTGGGGGAGGTAGGAAGAGCGATGATCACTTGTGGACTAAGTTTGTTCGCATCCCCTTCTCCAACCCCCT
CAGTACATCACCCTGGGGGAACAGGGTCCACTTGCTCCTGGGCCCACACAGTCCTGCAGTATTGTGTATA
TAAGGCCAGGGCAAAGAGGAGCAGGTTTTAAAGTGAAAGGCAGGCAGGTGTTGGGGAGGCAGTTACCGGG
GCAACGGGAACAGGGCGTTTCGGAGGTGGTTGCCATGGGGACCTGGATGCTGACGAAGGCTCGCGAGGCT
GTGAGCAGCCACAGTGCCCTGCTCAGAAGCCCCAAGCTCGTCAGTCAAGCCGGTTCTCCGTTTGCACTCA
GGAGCACGGGCAGGCGAGTGGCCCCTAGTTCTGGGGGCAGCGGGGGATCCACCATGGTAAGTATCGCTCT
GCAGGCTGGTTACGACCTACTGGGTGACGGCAGACCTGAAACCCTGTGGCTGGGCATCGGCACTCTGCTG
ATGCTGATTGGAACCTTCTACTTTCTGGTCCGCGGATGGGGAGTCACCGATAAGGATGCCCGGGAATATT
ACGCTGTGACTATCCTGGTGTCCGGAATCGCATCCGCCGCATATCTGTCTATGTTCTTTGGTATCGGGCT
TACTGAGGTGTCCGTCGGGGGCGAAATGTTGGATATCTATTATGCCAGGTACGCCCAGTGGCTGTTTACC
ACCCCACTTCTGCTGCTGCACCTGGCCCTTCTCGCTAAGGTGGATCGGGTGACCATCGGCACCCTGGTGG
GTGTGGACGCCCTGATGATCGTCACTGGCCTCATCGG
